Addgene plasmid #88654: pDONR223-ZNF837
Purpose: Donor Vector containing ZNF837 transcription factor, part of the Human TFome Collection
Depositing lab: Marc Vidal. Depositing organization: Dana-Farber Cancer Institute. Publication: A comprehensive library of human transcription factors for cell fate engineering. Ng AHM, Khoshakhlagh P, Rojo Arias JE, Pasquini G, Wang K, Swiersy A, Shipman SL, Appleton E, Kiaee K, Kohman RE, Vernet A, Dysart M, Leeper K, Saylor W, Huang JY, Graveline A, Taipale J, Hill DE, Vidal M, Melero-Martin JM, Busskamp V, Church GM. Nat Biotechnol. 2021 Apr;39(4):510-519. doi: 10.1038/s41587-020-0742-6. Epub 2020 Nov 30. PubMed 33257861.
Backbone
  Vector backbone: pDONR223
  Backbone manufacturer: Invitrogen
  Backbone size w/o insert (bp): 3000
  Vector type: Gateway Donor Vector
Growth in bacteria
  Bacterial resistance: Spectinomycin, 50 μg/mL
  Growth temperature: 37°C
  Growth strain: DH5alpha
  Copy number: High Copy
Gene/Insert
  Gene/Insert name: ZNF837
  Species: H. sapiens (human)
  Insert size (bp): 1596
  Mutation: Last nucleotide of stop codon removed to allow for Gateway C-terminal fusions
  Entrez Gene: ZNF837
  Cloning method: Gateway Cloning
  Sequencing primers: 5′ M13F(-21); 3′ M13R
Terms and licenses: Academic/Nonprofit Terms; Industry Terms: Not Available to Industry
Depositor comments: Represents the ORFeome subset of the TFome
How to cite: pDONR223-ZNF837 was a gift from Marc Vidal (Addgene plasmid # 88654 ; http://n2t.net/addgene:88654 ; RRID:Addgene_88654)
