[The description below was written by a language model from this plasmid's Addgene catalogue record.]
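Description:
pDONR223-ZNF837 is a Gateway donor-backbone clone, functionally an entry clone, carrying the open reading frame of the human zinc finger protein ZNF837 in the Invitrogen pDONR223 backbone. The backbone is listed at about 3 kb and the insert at 1,596 bp. The plasmid is maintained in E. coli at high copy number and is selected with spectinomycin. No feature table accompanies the record, so the origin of replication, the exact attachment sites and other backbone elements are not itemised. The insert was introduced by Gateway cloning, and M13 forward and reverse primer sites are recorded for sequencing across it.

The vector has no recorded promoter for expressing the insert in eukaryotic cells. As is usual for Gateway donor-derived clones, it serves as a shuttle: the ORF is meant to be transferred by recombination into destination vectors that supply the promoter, tags and selection markers needed for a given host. The notable modification is that the last nucleotide of the stop codon has been removed. This leaves the reading frame open at the 3′ end, so that after transfer ZNF837 can be fused in frame to C-terminal tags or reporters encoded by the destination vector.

The clone belongs to the Human TFome Collection, a comprehensive library of human transcription factor ORFs assembled for cell fate engineering, and the depositor notes that it represents the ORFeome-derived subset of that library. Typical use is as a source of the ZNF837 coding sequence for building expression constructs, either individually or in pooled transcription factor overexpression screens.
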