>Addgene plasmid #88654 | pDONR223-ZNF837 | depositor partial sequence | sequence record 172258 | insert
ATGGAGGCTCCAGCCCAGAAGGCTGGGCAGGGAGGACTCCCCAAGGCCGATGCCCAGGGTGCCTCCGGGG
CCCGGGAGAAGAGGCCCGAGGAGCCGAGGCCCCTCGAAGAGGACCGAGCTGGGAGCCGCCCCACTCAAAA
GGGGGACCTGCGTGGAGCGGCGGGCGGTAGGACGACTCCCCCAGGCGGGGGCTCCCGGGGCTGCAGCCTC
GGGGTGAGCCCCGGCCCGGGGACCCGGCACAGCGCCGGGACCAGACCCCTCGTGCGGGAGCCGTGCGGCC
CCACCTCTTCTCAGAACCCTGAGCTGGTTATCCCCGAGGGGCTGCAAGCCCGGGAGGGCCCCTGTAGGAG
CCCAGCGCGTGGCGGGGACTGCAGCAGGAACTCCTGCCTGGCGTGGCATCGCGGGGCGCCCGCTGGGGAG
ACGCCACCCGTGTGTGACCCCTGTCCGGAGCGGATCCAGAACCACCCCCGGACTCAACTGTGTGAGGTCC
ACACGGACTGTTGGCCGTGCCAACCAGGGACTGGCGCTCCGACCTGCCCGAGGACCCCAAAGCCGACCTC
CCGCGGGAGGAACCCCTTGGTGGAGCAGCCCCGGGCTTGCGCGTGCGGCGAGGCCTTTGCGTGGAGGGCC
CTGCGGATCCCCCAGGAGAGGCTGCAGGCGACGGAGGAGCCCCGTCCGTGTGCCCGGTGCGGGAAGCGCT
TCCGCCCCAACCAGCAGCAGCAGGCGGGCAAGAGTCCCCCAGTGTGTCCTGAGTGCGGCCAAACCTCGCG
ACCTCGCCCTATTGTCCCCGACCCCCCGGCCCAGCGACTGTACGCTTGCGACGAGTGCGGCAAGGCCTTC
ACGCGCACCTCCAGCCTGCTGCAGCACCAGCGCATCCACACGGGCGAGCGGCCCTACGAGTGCGCCGAGT
GCGGCAAGGCCTTCGTGCGCTGCTCCGGCCTGTACCGCCACCAGAAGACGCACTCGGCCGAGCGCCACCG
GCGTGGCCCCGTCCTGGCGCGGCGCGCCTTCCGGCTGGGGTGCCCGCCCTGCGGGGACTACAGCGAGCGG
AGTCCCCGACGGGGGTCGGGAGCCGGGGAGAAGCCGTACGAGTGCGCCGACTGCGCCAAGGCCTTCGGGC
TGTTCTCGCACCTCGTGGAGCACCGGCGCGTGCACACCGGCGAGAAGCCCTACGCGTGCCCCGAGTGCGG
CAAGGCCTTCAACCAGCGCTCGAACCTGAGCCGGCACCAGCGCACTCACAGCAGCGCCAAGCCCTACGCG
TGCCCACTGTGCGAAAAGGCCTTCAAGGGCCGCTCGGGCCTGGTGCAACACCAGCGCGCGCACACCGGCG
AGCGGCCCTATGGCTGCTCCGAGTGCGGAAAGACCTTCCGCGGCTGCTCCGAGCTGCGCCAGCACGAGCG
CCTGCACTCGGGCGAGAAGCCCTACATCTGCCGCGACTGCGGCAAGGCCTTCGTGCGCAACTGCAGCCTG
GTGCGCCACCTGCGCACGCACACGGGCGAGCGGCCCTACGCGTGCGGAGATTGCGGCCGCGCCTTCAGCC
AACGCTCCAACCTCAACGAGCACCGGAAGCGGCACGGGGGCCGCGCCGCGCCTTGA
